>Addgene plasmid #228590 | TMEM63A-peGFP-N1 | addgene full sequence | sequence record 454405 | Addgene NGS Result
TAGTTATTAATAGTAATCAATTACGGGGTCATTAGTTCATAGCCCATATATGGAGTTCCGCGTTACATAA
CTTACGGTAAATGGCCCGCCTGGCTGACCGCCCAACGACCCCCGCCCATTGACGTCAATAATGACGTATG
TTCCCATAGTAACGCCAATAGGGACTTTCCATTGACGTCAATGGGTGGAGTATTTACGGTAAACTGCCCA
CTTGGCAGTACATCAAGTGTATCATATGCCAAGTACGCCCCCTATTGACGTCAATGACGGTAAATGGCCC
GCCTGGCATTATGCCCAGTACATGACCTTATGGGACTTTCCTACTTGGCAGTACATCTACGTATTAGTCA
TCGCTATTACCATGGTGATGCGGTTTTGGCAGTACATCAATGGGCGTGGATAGCGGTTTGACTCACGGGG
ATTTCCAAGTCTCCACCCCATTGACGTCAATGGGAGTTTGTTTTGGCACCAAAATCAACGGGACTTTCCA
AAATGTCGTAACAACTCCGCCCCATTGACGCAAATGGGCGGTAGGCGTGTACGGTGGGAGGTCTATATAA
GCAGAGCTGGTTTAGTGAACCGTCAGATCCGCTAGCGCTACCGGACTCAGATCTCGAGCTCAAGCTTCGA
ATTCTGCAGTCGACGGTACCGCGGGCCCGGGATCCACCGGTCGCCACCATGACCAGCTCCCCGTTCCTGG
ATCCCTGGCCGTCCAAGGCTGTGTTTGTCCGTGAGCGCCTGGGTCTTGGCGAACGTCCCAATGACTCCTA
TTGCTACAACTCAGCCAAAAACAGCACTGTGCTCCAAGGGGTCACCTTTGGAGGCATCCCCACTGTCCTG
CTCTTAGATGTCAGTTGCTTTCTGTTTCTAATCCTGGTGTTTTCCATCATAAGGAGAAGATTCTGGGATT
ATGGCCGCATAGCCCTGGTATCAGAAGCAGGCAGTGAGGCCAGGTTCCAGAGACTGTCCTCTTCCTCCTC
AGGGCAACAAGACTTTGAAAACGAGCTGGGATGCTGTCCTTGGCTGACGGCCATCTTCCGCCTGCATGAC
GACCAGATCCTGGAGTGGTGCGGAGAGGACGCCATCCACTACCTGTCTTTTCAGAGGCACATCATCTTCC
TGCTGGTGGTGATCAGCTTCTTGTCCCTGTGTGTCATCTTGCCTGTCAACCTCTCGGGAGACTTGCTGGG
TAAAGACCCTTACAGCTTTGGGAGGACAACGATAGCTAACCTGCAGACTGACAATGACCTCCTCTGGCTG
CACACTGTCTTCAGCGTCATCTACCTCTTCCTCACGGTGGGCTTCATGTGGCATCACACACGGTCCATCA
GATACAAAGAGGAGAGTCTGGTGAGACAAACCTTGTTCATCACAGGACTCCCCAGAGAAGCCAGAAAGGA
GACTGTGGAGAGCCACTTCCGAGATGCGTATCCCACGTGTGAGGTGGTGGATGTCCAGCTGTGCTACAGC
GTGGCTAAGCTGATCTACCTGTGCAAAGAGAGAAAGAAGACCGAGAAGAGCCTTACCTATTACACAAACC
TGCAGGCGAAGACAGGCCGACGGACCCTCATCAACCCCAAGCCTTGTGGCCAGTTCTGCTGCTGTGAAGT
TCAGGGTTGTGAGCGGGAAGATGCTATTTCTTACTACACTCGAATGAATGACAGCCTGCTGGAGAGGATC
ACAGCCGAAGAGAGCCGGGTCCAGGACCAGCCCCTGGGAATGGCCTTTGTCACCTTCCGTGAGAAGTCCA
TGGCTACCTACATACTGAAAGACTTCAATGCCTGCAAGTGCCAGGGCCTTCGGTGCAAAGGGGAGCCCCA
GCCATCCTCCTATAGCAGAGAGCTCTGTGTCTCCAAGTGGACGGTCACTTTTGCCTCCTATCCTGAGGAC
ATCTGCTGGAAGAACCTCTCCATCCAGGGCGTTCGCTGGTGGCTCCAGTGGCTGGGTATCAACTTCTCTC
TGTTTGTGGTGCTGTTTTTCCTGACCACGCCCTCCATCATTATGTCTACCATGGACAAGTTCAATGTTAC
CAAACCCATCCACGCACTGAATAACCCCGTCATCAGCCAGTTCTTCCCCACACTCCTGCTGTGGTCCTTC
TCTGCGCTGCTTCCGTCCATTGTCTACTACTCCACGCTGCTGGAGTCCCACTGGACAAGGTCAGGGGAAA
ACCGGATCATGGTGTCGAAGGTCTACATATTTTTGATCTTCATGGTGCTGATCCTGCCCTCCCTCGGTCT
CACCAGCTTGGATTTCTTCTTCCGGTGGCTCTTTGACAAAACTTCCTCGGAAACCTCAATCAGGCTAGAG
TGTGTCTTCCTGCCAGACCAGGGTGCCTTCTTTGTGAACTACGTCATCGCCTCAGCCTTCATCGGCAGTG
GCATGGAGCTGTTGCGCCTGCCCGGCCTCATCCTCTATACCTTCCGCATGATCATGGCCAAGACGGCCGC
TGACCGCAGGAATGTTAAGCAGAACCAGGCTTTTGAATACGAGTTTGGAGCCATGTATGCGTGGATGCTG
TGTGTCTTCACCGTCATCATGGCTTACAGCATCACCTGCCCCATTATCGTGCCCTTTGGCCTCATCTACA
TCCTGCTTAAGCACATGGTGGACCGGCATAACCTCTACTTCGCTTACCTCCCGACTAAACTGGAGAAGAG
GATCCACTTCGCCGCCGTGAACCAGGCCCTGGCCGCCCCCATCCTCTGCCTCTTCTGGCTCTTCTTTTTC
TCCTTCCTCCGTCTGGGTCTGACGGCCCCGGCCACGCTCTTCACCTTCCTGGTTGTTCTGCTCACCATCC
TGGCCTGCCTGCTGTACACCTGCTTTGGATGCTTCAAGCACCTCAGCCCATGGAACTACAAGACAGAAGA
ATCAGCTAGTGACAAAGGAAGCGAAGCCGAGGCCCACGTGCCCCCGCCATTCACACCCTATGTGCCTCGG
ATTCTGAACGGTTTGGCCTCAGAGAGGACAGCGTTATCCCCACAGCAGCAGCAGACCTACGGTGCCATCC
GTAACATCAGTGGGACTCTTCCTGGGCAGCCCGTGGCTCAAGATCCTAGTGGCACTGCGGCTTATGCCTA
CCAGGAATCCATGGTGAGCAAGGGCGAGGAGCTGTTCACCGGGGTGGTGCCCATCCTGGTCGAGCTGGAC
GGCGACGTAAACGGCCACAAGTTCAGCGTGTCCGGCGAGGGCGAGGGCGATGCCACCTACGGCAAGCTGA
CCCTGAAGTTCATCTGCACCACCGGCAAGCTGCCCGTGCCCTGGCCCACCCTCGTGACCACCCTGACCTA
CGGCGTGCAGTGCTTCAGCCGCTACCCCGACCACATGAAGCAGCACGACTTCTTCAAGTCCGCCATGCCC
GAAGGCTACGTCCAGGAGCGCACCATCTTCTTCAAGGACGACGGCAACTACAAGACCCGCGCCGAGGTGA
AGTTCGAGGGCGACACCCTGGTGAACCGCATCGAGCTGAAGGGCATCGACTTCAAGGAGGACGGCAACAT
CCTGGGGCACAAGCTGGAGTACAACTACAACAGCCACAACGTCTATATCATGGCCGACAAGCAGAAGAAC
GGCATCAAGGTGAACTTCAAGATCCGCCACAACATCGAGGACGGCAGCGTGCAGCTCGCCGACCACTACC
AGCAGAACACCCCCATCGGCGACGGCCCCGTGCTGCTGCCCGACAACCACTACCTGAGCACCCAGTCCGC
CCTGAGCAAAGACCCCAACGAGAAGCGCGATCACATGGTCCTGCTGGAGTTCGTGACCGCCGCCGGGATC
ACTCTCGGCATGGACGAGCTGTACAAGTAAAGCGGCCGCGACTCTAGATCATAATCAGCCATACCACATT
TGTAGAGGTTTTACTTGCTTTAAAAAACCTCCCACACCTCCCCCTGAACCTGAAACATAAAATGAATGCA
ATTGTTGTTGTTAACTTGTTTATTGCAGCTTATAATGGTTACAAATAAAGCAATAGCATCACAAATTTCA
CAAATAAAGCATTTTTTTCACTGCATTCTAGTTGTGGTTTGTCCAAACTCATCAATGTATCTTAAGGCGT
AAATTGTAAGCGTTAATATTTTGTTAAAATTCGCGTTAAATTTTTGTTAAATCAGCTCATTTTTTAACCA
ATAGGCCGAAATCGGCAAAATCCCTTATAAATCAAAAGAATAGACCGAGATAGGGT
[37 nt withheld, positions 4187-4223]
AAAGAACGTGGACTCCAACGTCAAAGG
[49 nt withheld, positions 4251-4299]
T
[91 nt withheld, positions 4301-4391]
G
[124 nt withheld, positions 4393-4516]
CAGGTGGCACTTTTCGGGGAAATGTGCGCGGAACCCCTATTTGTTTATTTTTCTAAATACATTCAAATAT
GTATCCGCTCATGAGACAATAACCCTGATAAATGCTTCAATAATATTGAAAAAGGAAGAGTCCTGAGGCG
GAAAGAACCAGCTGTGGAATGTGTGTCAGTTAGGGTGTGGAAAGTCCCCAGGCTCCCCAGCAGGCAGAAG
TATGCAAAGCATGCATCTCAATTAGTCAGCAACCAGGTGTGGAAAGTCCCCAGGCTCCCCAGCAGGCAGA
AGTATGCAAAGCATGCATCTCAATTAGTCAGCAACCATAGTCCCGCCCCTAACTCCGCCCATCCCGCCCC
TAACTCCGCCCAGTTCCGCCCATTCTCCGCCCCATGGCTGACTAATTTTTTTTATTTATGCAGAGGCCGA
GGCCGCCTCGGCCTCTGAGCTATTCCAGAAGTAGTGAGGAGGCTTTTTTGGAGGCCTAGGCTTTTGCAAA
GATCGATCAAGAGACAGGATGAGGATCGTTTCGCATGATTGAACAAGATGGATTGCACGCAGGTTCTCCG
GCCGCTTGGGTGGAGAGGCTATTCGGCTATGACTGGGCACAACAGACAATCGGCTGCTCTGATGCCGCCG
TGTTCCGGCTGTCAGCGCAGGGGCGCCCGGTTCTTTTTGTCAAGACCGACCTGTCCGGTGCCCTGAATGA
ACTGCAAGACGAGGCAGCGCGGCTATCGTGGCTGGCCACGACGGGCGTTCCTTGCGCAGCTGTGCTCGAC
GTTGTCACTGAAGCGGGAAGGGACTGGCTGCTATTGGGCGAAGTGCCGGGGCAGGATCTCCTGTCATCTC
ACCTTGCTCCTGCCGAGAAAGTATCCATCATGGCTGATGCAATGCGGCGGCTGCATACGCTTGATCCGGC
TACCTGCCCATTCGACCACCAAGCGAAACATCGCATCGAGCGAGCACGTACTCGGATGGAAGCCGGTCTT
GTCGATCAGGATGATCTGGACGAAGAGCATCAGGGGCTCGCGCCAGCCGAACTGTTCGCCAGGCTCAAGG
CGAGCATGCCCGACGGCGAGGATCTCGTCGTGACCCATGGCGATGCCTGCTTGCCGAATATCATGGTGGA
AAATGGCCGCTTTTCTGGATTCATCGACTGTGGCCGGCTGGGTGTGGCGGACCGCTATCAGGACATAGCG
TTGGCTACCCGTGATATTGCTGAAGAGCTTGGCGGCGAATGGGCTGACCGCTTCCTCGTGCTTTACGGTA
TCGCCGCTCCCGATTCGCAGCGCATCGCCTTCTATCGCCTTCTTGACGAGTTCTTCTGAGCGGGACTCTG
GGGTTCGAAATGACCGACCAAGCGACGCCCAACCTGCCATCACGAGATTTCGATTCCACCGCCGCCTTCT
ATGAAAGGTTGGGCTTCGGAATCGTTTTCCGGGACGCCGGCTGGATGATCCTCCAGCGCGGGGATCTCAT
GCTGGAGTTCTTCGCCCACCCTAGGGGGAGGCTAACTGAAACACGGAAGGAGACAATACCGGAAGGAACC
CGCGCTATGACGGCAATAAAAAGACAGAATAAAACGCACGGTGTTGGGTCGTTTGTTCATAAACGCGGGG
TTCGGTCCCAGGGCTGGCACTCTGTCGATACCCCACCGAGACCCCATTGGGGCCAATACGCCCGCGTTTC
TTCCTTTTCCCCACCCCACCCCCCAAGTTCGGGTGAAGGCCCAGGGCTCGCAGCCAACGTCGGGGCGGCA
GGCCCTGCCATAGCCTCAGGTTACTCATATATACTTTAGATTGATTTAAAACTTCATTTTTAATTTAAAA
GGATCTAGGTGAAGATCCTTTTTGATAATCTCATGACCAAAATCCCTTAACGTGAGTTTTCGTTCCACTG
AGCGTCAGACCCCGTAGAAAAGATCAAAGGATCTTCTTGAGATCCTTTTTTTCTGCGCGTAATCTGCTGC
TTGCAAACAAAAAAACCACCGCTACCAGCGGTGGTTTGTTTGCCGGATCAAGAGCTACCAACTCTTTTTC
CGAAGGTAACTGGCTTCAGCAGAGCGCAGATACCAAATACTGTTCTTCTAGTGTAGCCGTAGTTAGGCCA
CCACTTCAAGAACTCTGTAGCACCGCCTACATACCTCGCTCTGCTAATCCTGTTACCAGTGGCTGCTGCC
AGTGGCGATAAGTCGTGTCTTACCGGGTTGGACTCAAGACGATAGTTACCGGATAAGGCGCAGCGGTCGG
GCTGAACGGGGGGTTCGTGCACACAGCCCAGCTTGGAGCGAACGACCTACACCGAACTGAGATACCTACA
GCGTGAGCTATGAGAAAGCGCCACGCTTCCCGAAGGGAGAAAGGCGGACAGGTATCCGGTAAGCGGCAGG
GTCGGAACAGGAGAGCGCACGAGGGAGCTTCCAGGGGGAAACGCCTGGTATCTTTATAGTCCTGTCGGGT
TTCGCCACCTCTGACTTGAGCGTCGATTTTTGTGATGCTCGTCAGGGGGGCGGAGCCTATGGAAAAACGC
CAGCAACGCGGCCTTTTTACGGTTCCTGGCCTTTTGCTGGCCTTTTGCTCACATGTTCTTTCCTGCGTTA
TCCCCTGATTCTGTGGATAACCGTATTACCGCCATGCAT
Features (pLannotate 1.2.2; 15 found; start..end, strand, type, name):
     61..364     +  enhancer       CMV enhancer: human cytomegalovirus immediate early enhancer
    365..568     +  promoter       CMV promoter: human cytomegalovirus (CMV) immediate early promoter
    591..671     +  misc_feature   MCS: multiple cloning site
    679..3090    +  CDS            Tmem63a: CSCL1_MOUSE - Also known as Kiaa0792. Experimental evidence at protein level: Swiss-Prot protein existence level 1. Acts as an osmosensitive calcium-permeable cation channel (PubMed:27045885). Mechanosensitive ion channel that converts mechanical stimuli into a flow of ion (PubMed:30382938). From Mus musculus (Mouse).
   3091..3810    +  CDS            EGFP: the original enhanced GFP (Yang et al., 1996) mammalian codon-optimized
   3827..3910    +  CDS            large T antigen (fragment): large T antigen from SV40 (simian virus 40)
   3933..4054    +  polyA_signal   SV40 poly(A) signal: SV40 polyadenylation signal
   4088..4516    -  rep_origin     f1 ori (sequence partly withheld): f1 bacteriophage origin of replication; arrow indicates direction of (+) strand synthesis
   4543..4647    +  promoter       AmpR promoter: bla
   4649..5006    +  promoter       SV40 promoter: SV40 enhancer and early promoter
   5041..5835    +  CDS            NeoR/KanR: aminoglycoside phosphotransferase from Tn5; aph(3')-II (or nptII); confers resistance to neomycin, kanamycin, and G418 (Geneticin®)
   5856..6008    +  CDS            ble (fragment): BLE_KLEPN - Experimental evidence at protein level: Swiss-Prot protein existence level 1. Binding protein with a strong affinity to the bleomycin family of antibiotics. Binds to CL990; an antimitotic-antibiotic compound. From Klebsiella pneumoniae.
   6067..6114    +  polyA_signal   HSV TK poly(A) signal: herpes simplex virus thymidine kinase polyadenylation signal (Cole and Stacy, 1985)
   6205..6221    -  polyA_signal   bGH poly(A) signal (fragment): bovine growth hormone polyadenylation signal
   6443..7031    +  rep_origin     ori: high-copy-number ColE1/pMB1/pBR322/pUC origin of replication
