[The description below was written by a language model from this plasmid's Addgene catalogue record and pLannotate feature annotations shown in this document.]
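Description:
TMEM63A-peGFP-N1 is a mammalian expression plasmid of about 7.1 kb built on the peGFP-N1 backbone, designed to produce mouse TMEM63A (CSC1-like protein 1, isoform 1) carrying a C-terminal EGFP tag. It is maintained in E. coli at high copy through a ColE1/pUC-type origin and selected with kanamycin. The single NeoR/KanR gene (Tn5 aminoglycoside phosphotransferase) sits behind tandem promoters: a bacterial bla-type promoter drives it in E. coli, and the SV40 enhancer/early promoter drives it in mammalian cells, where it confers G418 resistance. It is terminated by the HSV TK polyadenylation signal. An f1 origin is also present, allowing single-stranded DNA production with helper phage. The short hits annotated as large T antigen, ble and bGH poly(A) fragments appear to be backbone remnants or partial matches rather than functional elements.

The expression cassette consists of the human cytomegalovirus immediate early enhancer and promoter, a residual multiple cloning site, the Tmem63a coding sequence, and the mammalian codon-optimised EGFP coding sequence, followed by the SV40 polyadenylation signal. In the feature table the EGFP annotation begins immediately after the Tmem63a annotation, consistent with a continuous in-frame fusion. TMEM63A is annotated as an osmosensitive, mechanosensitive cation channel of the OSCA/TMEM63 family. The fluorescent tag allows transfected cells to be identified and the protein's expression and localisation to be followed. The associated work concerns the shared capacity of TMEM16 and OSCA/TMEM63 proteins to permeate ions and phospholipids, so the construct is suited to heterologous expression for functional studies of this kind.
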