Addgene plasmid #228590: TMEM63A-peGFP-N1
Purpose: Expresses mouse TMEM63A-eGFP in mammalian cells
Depositing lab: Huanghe Yang. Depositing organization: Duke University. Publication: TMEM16 and OSCA/TMEM63 proteins share a conserved potential to permeate ions and phospholipids. Lowry AJ, Liang P, Song M, Serena Wan YC, Pei ZM, Yang H, Zhang Y. bioRxiv [Preprint]. 2024 Sep 3:2024.02.04.578431. doi: 10.1101/2024.02.04.578431. PubMed 38370744.
Backbone
  Vector backbone: peGFP-N1
  Vector type: Mammalian Expression
Growth in bacteria
  Bacterial resistance: Kanamycin, 50 μg/mL
  Growth temperature: 37°C
  Growth strain: DH5alpha
  Copy number: High Copy
Gene/Insert
  Gene/Insert name: TMEM63A/CSC1-like protein 1 isoform 1
  Species: M. musculus (mouse)
  Entrez Gene: Tmem63a (a.k.a. BC014795, Tmem64a)
  Cloning method: Other
Terms and licenses: Academic/Nonprofit Terms; Industry Terms: Not Available to Industry
Depositor comments: Please visit https://doi.org/10.1101/2024.02.04.578431 for bioRxiv preprint.
How to cite: TMEM63A-peGFP-N1 was a gift from Huanghe Yang (Addgene plasmid # 228590 ; http://n2t.net/addgene:228590 ; RRID:Addgene_228590)
